>Addgene plasmid #230509 | AiP15285 - pAAV-AiE0170h_3xC2-minBG-iCre(R297T)-BGHpA (Alias: CN5285) | addgene full sequence | sequence record 470785 | Addgene NGS Result
CCTGCAGGCAGCTGCGCGCTCGCTCGCTCACTGAGGCCGCCCGGGCGTCGGGCGACCTTTGGTCGCCCGG
CCTCAGTGAGCGAGCGAGCGCGCAGAGAGGGAGTGGCCAACTCCATCACTAGGGGTTCCTGCGGCCGCAC
GCGTCTGTCTTTTAGCTAATCTCACAATATTCAATATTTCTTGCCAGGATTATTGCAATTCCCTCCTGTT
AAGTCTCCCCACTTAAACTCCAGCTGCACCAATCTACACTTTACAATTCTGCAGAGATGTCTTTTTAACA
TGCAAATATGCTTATATTATTTCTTTGCTTACACATTCCAATAACTCCTCTAAATAAAACTCTTAAGTTG
CTTAGACTGACACAAGGCTCTCCTGTCTTTTAGCTAATCTCACAATATTCAATATTTCTTGCCAGGATTA
TTGCAATTCCCTCCTGTTAAGTCTCCCCACTTAAACTCCAGCTGCACCAATCTACACTTTACAATTCTGC
AGAGATGTCTTTTTAACATGCAAATATGCTTATATTATTTCTTTGCTTACACATTCCAATAACTCCTCTA
AATAAAACTCTTAAGTTGCTTAGACTGACACAAGGCTCTCCTGTCTTTTAGCTAATCTCACAATATTCAA
TATTTCTTGCCAGGATTATTGCAATTCCCTCCTGTTAAGTCTCCCCACTTAAACTCCAGCTGCACCAATC
TACACTTTACAATTCTGCAGAGATGTCTTTTTAACATGCAAATATGCTTATATTATTTCTTTGCTTACAC
ATTCCAATAACTCCTCTAAATAAAACTCTTAAGTTGCTTAGACTGACACAAGGCTCTCGAGCTCGGGCTG
GGCATAAAAGTCAGGGCAGAGCCATCTATTGCTTACATTTGCTTCTGGGATCCAGATCTTTCGAAGCTAG
CCACCATGGTGCCCAAGAAGAAGAGGAAAGTCTCCAACCTGCTGACTGTGCACCAAAACCTGCCTGCCCT
CCCTGTGGATGCCACCTCTGATGAAGTCAGGAAGAACCTGATGGACATGTTCAGGGACAGGCAGGCCTTC
TCTGAACACACCTGGAAGATGCTCCTGTCTGTGTGCAGATCCTGGGCTGCCTGGTGCAAGCTGAACAACA
GGAAATGGTTCCCTGCTGAACCTGAGGATGTGAGGGACTACCTCCTGTACCTGCAAGCCAGAGGCCTGGC
TGTGAAGACCATCCAACAGCACCTGGGCCAGCTCAACATGCTGCACAGGAGATCTGGCCTGCCTCGCCCT
TCTGACTCCAATGCTGTGTCCCTGGTGATGAGGAGAATCAGAAAGGAGAATGTGGATGCTGGGGAGAGAG
CCAAGCAGGCCCTGGCCTTTGAACGCACTGACTTTGACCAAGTCAGATCCCTGATGGAGAACTCTGACAG
ATGCCAGGACATCAGGAACCTGGCCTTCCTGGGCATTGCCTACAACACCCTGCTGCGCATTGCCGAAATT
GCCAGAATCAGAGTGAAGGACATCTCCCGCACCGATGGTGGGAGAATGCTGATCCACATTGGCAGGACCA
AGACCCTGGTGTCCACAGCTGGTGTGGAGAAGGCCCTGTCCCTGGGGGTTACCAAGCTGGTGGAGAGATG
GATCTCTGTGTCTGGTGTGGCTGATGACCCCAACAACTACCTGTTCTGCCGGGTCAGAAAGAATGGTGTG
GCTGCCCCTTCTGCCACCTCCCAACTGTCCACCCGGGCCCTGGAAGGGATCTTTGAGGCCACCCACCGCC
TGATCTATGGTGCCAAGGATGACTCTGGGCAGAGATACCTGGCCTGGTCTGGCCACTCTGCCAGAGTGGG
TGCTGCCACCGACATGGCCAGGGCTGGTGTGTCCATCCCTGAAATCATGCAGGCTGGTGGCTGGACCAAT
GTGAACATTGTGATGAACTACATCAGAAACCTGGACTCTGAGACTGGGGCCATGGTGAGGCTGCTCGAAG
ATGGGGACTGAGGCGCGCCGAATTCAAGCTTCTCGAGAGATCTTCGACTGTGCCTTCTAGTTGCCAGCCA
TCTGTTGTTTGCCCCTCCCCCGTGCCTTCCTTGACCCTGGAAGGTGCCACTCCCACTGTCCTTTCCTAAT
AAAATGAGGAAATTGCATCGCATTGTCTGAGTAGGTGTCATTCTATTCTGGGGGGTGGGGTGGGGCAGGA
CAGCAAGGGGGAGGATTGGGAAGACAATAGCAGGCATGAGATCTCACGTGCGGACCGAGCGGCCGCAGGA
ACCCCTAGTGATGGAGTTGGCCACTCCCTCTCTGCGCGCTCGCTCGCTCACTGAGGCCGGGCGACCAAAG
GTCGCCCGACGCCCGGGCTTTGCCCGGGCGGCCTCAGTGAGCGAGCGAGCGCGCAGCTGCCTGCAGGGGC
GCCTGATGCGGTATTTTCTCCTTACGCATCTGTGCGGTATTTCACACCGCATA
[95 nt withheld, positions 2434-2528]
T
[46 nt withheld, positions 2530-2575]
C
[141 nt withheld, positions 2577-2717]
CCTTTGACGTTGGAGTCCACGTTCTTT
[37 nt withheld, positions 2745-2781]
ACTCTATCTCGGGCTATTCTTTTGATTTATAAGGGATTTTGCCGATTTCGGTCTATTGGTTAAAAAATGA
GCTGATTTAACAAAAATTTAACGCGAATTTTAACAAAATATTAACGTTTACAATTTTATGGTGCACTCTC
AGTACAATCTGCTCTGATGCCGCATAGTTAAGCCAGCCCCGACACCCGCCAACACCCGCTGACGCGCCCT
GACGGGCTTGTCTGCTCCCGGCATCCGCTTACAGACAAGCTGTGACCGTCTCCGGGAGCTGCATGTGTCA
GAGGTTTTCACCGTCATCACCGAAACGCGCGAGACGAAAGGGCCTCGTGATACGCCTATTTTTATAGGTT
AATGTCATGATAATAATGGTTTCTTAGACGTCAGGTGGCACTTTTCGGGGAAATGTGCGCGGAACCCCTA
TTTGTTTATTTTTCTAAATACATTCAAATATGTATCCGCTCATGAGACAATAACCCTGATAAATGCTTCA
ATAATATTGAAAAAGGAAGAGTATGAGTATTCAACATTTCCGTGTCGCCCTTATTCCCTTTTTTGCGGCA
TTTTGCCTTCCTGTTTTTGCTCACCCAGAAACGCTGGTGAAAGTAAAAGATGCTGAAGATCAGTTGGGTG
CACGAGTGGGTTACATCGAACTGGATCTCAACAGCGGTAAGATCCTTGAGAGTTTTCGCCCCGAAGAACG
TTTTCCAATGATGAGCACTTTTAAAGTTCTGCTATGTGGCGCGGTATTATCCCGTATTGACGCCGGGCAA
GAGCAACTCGGTCGCCGCATACACTATTCTCAGAATGACTTGGTTGAGTACTCACCAGTCACAGAAAAGC
ATCTTACGGATGGCATGACAGTAAGAGAATTATGCAGTGCTGCCATAACCATGAGTGATAACACTGCGGC
CAACTTACTTCTGACAACGATCGGAGGACCGAAGGAGCTAACCGCTTTTTTGCACAACATGGGGGATCAT
GTAACTCGCCTTGATCGTTGGGAACCGGAGCTGAATGAAGCCATACCAAACGACGAGCGTGACACCACGA
TGCCTGTAGCAATGGCAACAACGTTGCGCAAACTATTAACTGGCGAACTACTTACTCTAGCTTCCCGGCA
ACAATTAATAGACTGGATGGAGGCGGATAAAGTTGCAGGACCACTTCTGCGCTCGGCCCTTCCGGCTGGC
TGGTTTATTGCTGATAAATCTGGAGCCGGTGAGCGTGGGTCTCGCGGTATCATTGCAGCACTGGGGCCAG
ATGGTAAGCCCTCCCGTATCGTAGTTATCTACACGACGGGGAGTCAGGCAACTATGGATGAACGAAATAG
ACAGATCGCTGAGATAGGTGCCTCACTGATTAAGCATTGGTAACTGTCAGACCAAGTTTACTCATATATA
CTTTAGATTGATTTAAAACTTCATTTTTAATTTAAAAGGATCTAGGTGAAGATCCTTTTTGATAATCTCA
TGACCAAAATCCCTTAACGTGAGTTTTCGTTCCACTGAGCGTCAGACCCCGTAGAAAAGATCAAAGGATC
TTCTTGAGATCCTTTTTTTCTGCGCGTAATCTGCTGCTTGCAAACAAAAAAACCACCGCTACCAGCGGTG
GTTTGTTTGCCGGATCAAGAGCTACCAACTCTTTTTCCGAAGGTAACTGGCTTCAGCAGAGCGCAGATAC
CAAATACTGTTCTTCTAGTGTAGCCGTAGTTAGGCCACCACTTCAAGAACTCTGTAGCACCGCCTACATA
CCTCGCTCTGCTAATCCTGTTACCAGTGGCTGCTGCCAGTGGCGATAAGTCGTGTCTTACCGGGTTGGAC
TCAAGACGATAGTTACCGGATAAGGCGCAGCGGTCGGGCTGAACGGGGGGTTCGTGCACACAGCCCAGCT
TGGAGCGAACGACCTACACCGAACTGAGATACCTACAGCGTGAGCTATGAGAAAGCGCCACGCTTCCCGA
AGGGAGAAAGGCGGACAGGTATCCGGTAAGCGGCAGGGTCGGAACAGGAGAGCGCACGAGGGAGCTTCCA
GGGGGAAACGCCTGGTATCTTTATAGTCCTGTCGGGTTTCGCCACCTCTGACTTGAGCGTCGATTTTTGT
GATGCTCGTCAGGGGGGCGGAGCCTATGGAAAAACGCCAGCAACGCGGCCTTTTTACGGTTCCTGGCCTT
TTGCTGGCCTTTTGCTCACATGT
Features (pLannotate 1.2.2; 12 found; start..end, strand, type, name):
     12..39      +  repeat_region  AAV2 ITR (fragment): inverted terminal repeat of adeno-associated virus serotype 2 inverted
     68..95      +  repeat_region  AAV2 ITR (fragment): inverted terminal repeat of adeno-associated virus serotype 2 inverted
    943..1968    +  CDS            cre: RECR_BPP1 - Experimental evidence at protein level: Swiss-Prot protein existence level 1. Catalyzes site-specific recombination between two 34-base- pair LOXP sites. Its role is to maintain the phage genome as a monomeric unit-copy plasmid in the lysogenic state. From Escherichia phage P1 (Bacteriophage P1).
   2008..2119    +  polyA_signal   bGH poly(A) signal: bovine growth hormone polyadenylation signal
   2237..2377    +  repeat_region  AAV2 ITR: inverted terminal repeat of adeno-associated virus serotype 2 inverted
   2382..2433    -  misc_feature   bom (fragment): basis of mobility region from pBR322
   2452..2907    +  rep_origin     f1 ori (sequence partly withheld): f1 bacteriophage origin of replication; arrow indicates direction of (+) strand synthesis
   2908..2957    -  misc_feature   bom (fragment): basis of mobility region from pBR322
   3059..3094    -  CDS            rop (fragment): Rop protein, which maintains plasmids at low copy number; rop
   3189..3293    +  promoter       AmpR promoter: bla
   3294..4154    +  CDS            AmpR: β-lactamase; bla; confers resistance to ampicillin, carbenicillin, and related antibiotics
   4325..4913    +  rep_origin     ori: high-copy-number ColE1/pMB1/pBR322/pUC origin of replication
