[The description below was written by a language model from this plasmid's Addgene catalogue record and pLannotate feature annotations shown in this document.]
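Description:
AiP15285 - pAAV-AiE0170h_3xC2-minBG-iCre(R297T)-BGHpA (alias CN5285) is an AAV transfer plasmid of about 5 kb built on a pAAV2 backbone. It is intended for packaging a recombinant adeno-associated virus genome that expresses Cre recombinase under the control of a cell-type-selective brain enhancer. It is propagated in E. coli as a high-copy plasmid through a ColE1/pUC-type origin and selected with ampicillin via the β-lactamase gene and its native promoter. The backbone also carries an f1 phage origin and small remnants of the pBR322 bom and rop regions. A recombination-deficient growth strain is listed, which is common for plasmids containing repeat-rich ITRs.

The payload sits between AAV2 inverted terminal repeats, the cis elements required for replication and encapsidation of the vector genome. The annotation detects the right ITR in full but only short fragments of the left one, which may simply reflect how the annotation tool or sequencing handled this highly structured region. Downstream of the left ITR, an unannotated stretch of several hundred bases precedes the coding sequence. By the construct name and catalogue fields, this should hold the AiE0170h_3xC2 enhancer (the name suggests three copies of a core segment, though the record does not say so explicitly) and the minBG minimal promoter. A minimal promoter has little activity of its own, so expression specificity comes from the enhancer. These elements drive iCre(R297T), a synthetic, codon-improved Cre carrying a point substitution, terminated by the bovine growth hormone polyadenylation signal.

The record states that the enhancer is designed to drive AAV-mediated transgene expression in specific brain cell populations, but does not name them. Delivering Cre in this way would allow recombination of loxP-flanked reporter or effector alleles in the targeted cells.
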