Addgene plasmid #230509: AiP15285 - pAAV-AiE0170h_3xC2-minBG-iCre(R297T)-BGHpA (Alias: CN5285)
Purpose: AiE0170h_3xC2 is an enhancer sequence, designed to drive AAV-mediated transgene expression in specific populations of brain cells
Depositing lab: Allen Institute for Brain Science & Jonathan Ting. Depositing organization: Allen Institute. Publication: A suite of enhancer AAVs and transgenic mouse lines for genetic access to cortical cell types. Ben-Simon Y, Hooper M, Narayan S, Daigle TL, Dwivedi D, Way SW, Oster A, Stafford DA, Mich JK, Taormina MJ, Martinez RA, Opitz-Araya X, Roth JR, Alexander JR, Allen S, Amster A, Arbuckle J, Ayala A, Baker PM, Bakken TE, Barcelli T, Barta S, Bendrick J, Bertagnolli D, Bielstein C, Bishwakarma P, Bowlus J, Boyer G, Brouner K, Casian B, Casper T, Chakka AB, Chakrabarty R, Chance RK, Chavan S, Clark M, Colbert K, Collman F, Daniel S, Departee M, DiValentin P, Donadio N, Dotson N, Egdorf T, Fliss T, Gabitto M, Garcia J, Gary A, Gasperini M, Gloe J, Goldy J, Gore BB, Graybuck L, Greisman N, Haeseleer F, Halterman C, Haradon Z, Hastings SD, Helback O, Ho W, Hockemeyer D, Huang C, Huff S, Hunker A, Johansen N, Jones D, Juneau Z, Kalmbach B, Kannan M, Khem S, Kussick E, Kutsal R, Larsen R, Lee C, Lee AY, Leibly M, Lenz GH, Li S, Liang E, Lusk N, Madigan Z, Malloy J, Malone J, McCue R, Melchor J, Mollenkopf T, Moosman S, Morin E, Newman D, Ng L, Ngo K, Omstead V, Otto S, Oyama A, Pena N, Pham T, Phillips E, Pom CA, Potekhina L, Ransford S, Ray PL, Rette D, Reynoldson C, Rimorin C, Rocha D, Ruiz A, Sanchez REA, Sawyer L, Sedeno-Cortes A, Sevigny JP, Shapovalova N, Shepard N, Shulga L, Sigler AR, Siverts L, Soliman S, Somasundaram S, Staats B, Stewart K, Szelenyi E, Tieu M, Trader C, Tran A, van Velthoven CTJ, Walker M, Wang Y, Weed N, Wirthlin M, Wood T, Wynalda B, Yao Z, Zhou T, Ariza J, Dee N, Reding M, Ronellenfitch K, Mufti S, Sunkin SM, Smith KA, Esposito L, Waters J, Thyagarajan B, Yao S, Lein ES, Zeng H, Levi BP, Ngai J, Ting JT, Tasic B. Cell. 2025 May 16:S0092-8674(25)00513-6. doi: 10.1016/j.cell.2025.05.002. PubMed 40403729.
Backbone
  Vector backbone: pAAV2
  Vector type: AAV
Growth in bacteria
  Bacterial resistance: Ampicillin, 100 μg/mL
  Growth temperature: 37°C
  Growth strain: NEB Stable
  Copy number: High Copy
Gene/Insert
  Gene/Insert name: iCre(R297T)
  Species: Synthetic
  Promoter: minBG
  Cloning method: Gibson Cloning
Terms and licenses: Academic/Nonprofit Terms; Industry Terms: Not Available to Industry
How to cite: AiP15285 - pAAV-AiE0170h_3xC2-minBG-iCre(R297T)-BGHpA (Alias: CN5285) was a gift from Allen Institute for Brain Science & Jonathan Ting (Addgene plasmid # 230509 ; http://n2t.net/addgene:230509 ; RRID:Addgene_230509)
